>Addgene plasmid #159790 | pGL3-U6-sgRNA_VEGFA-mcherry | addgene full sequence | sequence record 314783 | Addgene NGS Result
GAGGGCCTATTTCCCATGATTCCTTCATATTTGCATATACGATACAAGGCTGTTAGAGAGATAATTGGAA
TTAATTTGACTGTAAACACAAAGATATTAGTACAAAATACGTGACGTAGAAAGTAATAATTTCTTGGGTA
GTTTGCAGTTTTAAAATTATGTTTTAAAATGGACTATCATATGCTTACCGTAACTTGAAAGTATTTCGAT
TTCTTGGCTTTATATATCTTGTGGAAAGGACGAAACACCGCAGGGCACGACCGCTTACCTGTTTTAGAGC
TAGAAATAGCAAGTTAAAATAAGGCTAGTCCGTTATCAACTTGAAAAAGTGGCACCGAGTCGGTGCTTTT
TTTAAAGAATTCTCGACCTCGAGACAAATGGCAGTATTCATCCACAATTTTAAAAGAAAAGGGGGGATTG
GGGGGTACAGTGCAGGGGAAAGAATAGTAGACATAATAGCAACAGACATACAAACTAAAGAATTACAAAA
ACAAATTACAAAAATTCAAAATTTTCGGGTTTATTACAGGGACAGCAGAGATCCACTTTGGCCGCGGCTC
GAGGGGGTTGGGGTTGCGCCTTTTCCAAGGCAGCCCTGGGTTTGCGCAGGGACGCGGCTGCTCTGGGCGT
GGTTCCGGGAAACGCAGCGGCGCCGACCCTGGGACTCGCACATTCTTCACGTCCGTTCGCAGCGTCACCC
GGATCTTCGCCGCTACCCTTGTGGGCCCCCCGGCGACGCTTCCTGCTCCGCCCCTAAGTCGGGAAGGTTC
CTTGCGGTTCGCGGCGTGCCGGACGTGACAAACGGAAGCCGCACGTCTCACTAGTACCCTCGCAGACGGA
CAGCGCCAGGGAGCAATGGCAGCGCGCCGACCGCGATGGGCTGTGGCCAATAGCGGCTGCTCAGCAGGGC
GCGCCGAGAGCAGCGGCCGGGAAGGGGCGGTGCGGGAGGCGGGGTGTGGGGCGGTAGTGTGGGCCCTGTT
CCTGCCCGCGCGGTGTTCCGCATTCTGCAAGCCTCCGGAGCGCACGTCGGCAGTCGGCTCCCTCGTTGAC
CGAATCACCGACCTCTCTCCCCAGGGGGATCCGCCACCATGGTGAGCAAGGGCGAGGAGGATAACATGGC
CATCATCAAGGAGTTCATGCGCTTCAAGGTGCACATGGAGGGCTCCGTGAACGGCCACGAGTTCGAGATC
GAGGGCGAGGGCGAGGGCCGCCCCTACGAGGGCACCCAGACCGCCAAGCTGAAGGTGACCAAGGGTGGCC
CCCTGCCCTTCGCCTGGGACATCCTGTCCCCTCAGTTCATGTACGGCTCCAAGGCCTACGTGAAGCACCC
CGCCGACATCCCCGACTACTTGAAGCTGTCCTTCCCCGAGGGCTTCAAGTGGGAGCGCGTGATGAACTTC
GAGGACGGCGGCGTGGTGACCGTGACCCAGGACTCCTCCCTGCAGGACGGCGAGTTCATCTACAAGGTGA
AGCTGCGCGGCACCAACTTCCCCTCCGACGGCCCCGTAATGCAGAAGAAGACCATGGGCTGGGAGGCCTC
CTCCGAGCGGATGTACCCCGAGGACGGCGCCCTGAAGGGCGAGATCAAGCAGAGGCTGAAGCTGAAGGAC
GGCGGCCACTACGACGCTGAGGTCAAGACCACCTACAAGGCCAAGAAGCCCGTGCAGCTGCCCGGCGCCT
ACAACGTCAACATCAAGTTGGACATCACCTCCCACAACGAGGACTACACCATCGTGGAACAGTACGAACG
CGCCGAGGGCCGCCACTCCACCGGCGGCATGGACGAGCTGTACAAGTAAAGCGGCCGCGACTCTAGATCA
TAATCAGCCATACCACATTTGTAGAGGTTTTACTTGCTTTAAAAAACCTCCCACACCTCCCCCTGAACCT
GAAACATAAAATGAATGCAATTGTTGTTGTTAACTTGTTTATTGCAGCTTATAATGGTTACAAATAAAGC
AATAGCATCACAAATTTCACAAATAAAGCATTTTTTTCACTGCATTCTAGTTGTGGTTTGTCCAAACTCA
TCAATGTATCTTAGTCGACCGATGCCCTTGAGAGCCTTCAACCCAGTCAGCTCCTTCCGGTGGGCGCGGG
GCATGACTATCGTCGCCGCACTTATGACTGTCTTCTTTATCATGCAACTCGTAGGACAGGTGCCGGCAGC
GCTCTTCCGCTTCCTCGCTCACTGACTCGCTGCGCTCGGTCGTTCGGCTGCGGCGAGCGGTATCAGCTCA
CTCAAAGGCGGTAATACGGTTATCCACAGAATCAGGGGATAACGCAGGAAAGAACATGTGAGCAAAAGGC
CAGCAAAAGGCCAGGAACCGTAAAAAGGCCGCGTTGCTGGCGTTTTTCCATAGGCTCCGCCCCCCTGACG
AGCATCACAAAAATCGACGCTCAAGTCAGAGGTGGCGAAACCCGACAGGACTATAAAGATACCAGGCGTT
TCCCCCTGGAAGCTCCCTCGTGCGCTCTCCTGTTCCGACCCTGCCGCTTACCGGATACCTGTCCGCCTTT
CTCCCTTCGGGAAGCGTGGCGCTTTCTCATAGCTCACGCTGTAGGTATCTCAGTTCGGTGTAGGTCGTTC
GCTCCAAGCTGGGCTGTGTGCACGAACCCCCCGTTCAGCCCGACCGCTGCGCCTTATCCGGTAACTATCG
TCTTGAGTCCAACCCGGTAAGACACGACTTATCGCCACTGGCAGCAGCCACTGGTAACAGGATTAGCAGA
GCGAGGTATGTAGGCGGTGCTACAGAGTTCTTGAAGTGGTGGCCTAACTACGGCTACACTAGAAGAACAG
TATTTGGTATCTGCGCTCTGCTGAAGCCAGTTACCTTCGGAAAAAGAGTTGGTAGCTCTTGATCCGGCAA
ACAAACCACCGCTGGTAGCGGTGGTTTTTTTGTTTGCAAGCAGCAGATTACGCGCAGAAAAAAAGGATCT
CAAGAAGATCCTTTGATCTTTTCTACGGGGTCTGACGCTCAGTGGAACGAAAACTCACGTTAAGGGATTT
TGGTCATGAGATTATCAAAAAGGATCTTCACCTAGATCCTTTTAAATTAAAAATGAAGTTTTAAATCAAT
CTAAAGTATATATGAGTAAACTTGGTCTGACAGTTACCAATGCTTAATCAGTGAGGCACCTATCTCAGCG
ATCTGTCTATTTCGTTCATCCATAGTTGCCTGACTCCCCGTCGTGTAGATAACTACGATACGGGAGGGCT
TACCATCTGGCCCCAGTGCTGCAATGATACCGCGGGACCCACGCTCACCGGCTCCAGATTTATCAGCAAT
AAACCAGCCAGCCGGAAGGGCCGAGCGCAGAAGTGGTCCTGCAACTTTATCCGCCTCCATCCAGTCTATT
AATTGTTGCCGGGAAGCTAGAGTAAGTAGTTCGCCAGTTAATAGTTTGCGCAACGTTGTTGCCATTGCTA
CAGGCATCGTGGTGTCACGCTCGTCGTTTGGTATGGCTTCATTCAGCTCCGGTTCCCAACGATCAAGGCG
AGTTACATGATCCCCCATGTTGTGCAAAAAAGCGGTTAGCTCCTTCGGTCCTCCGATCGTTGTCAGAAGT
AAGTTGGCCGCAGTGTTATCACTCATGGTTATGGCAGCACTGCATAATTCTCTTACTGTCATGCCATCCG
TAAGATGCTTTTCTGTGACTGGTGAGTACTCAACCAAGTCATTCTGAGAATAGTGTATGCGGCGACCGAG
TTGCTCTTGCCCGGCGTCAATACGGGATAATACCGCGCCACATAGCAGAACTTTAAAAGTGCTCATCATT
GGAAAACGTTCTTCGGGGCGAAAACTCTCAAGGATCTTACCGCTGTTGAGATCCAGTTCGATGTAACCCA
CTCGTGCACCCAACTGATCTTCAGCATCTTTTACTTTCACCAGCGTTTCTGGGTGAGCAAAAACAGGAAG
GCAAAATGCCGCAAAAAAGGGAATAAGGGCGACACGGAAATGTTGAATACTCATACTCTTCCTTTTTCAA
TATTATTGAAGCATTTATCAGGGTTATTGTCTCATGAGCGGATACATATTTGAATGTATTTAGAAAAATA
AACAAATAGGGGTTCCGCGCACATTTCCCCGAAAAGTGCCACCTG
[124 nt withheld, positions 4106-4229]
C
[91 nt withheld, positions 4231-4321]
A
[49 nt withheld, positions 4323-4371]
CCTTTGACGTTGGAGTCCACGTTCTTT
[37 nt withheld, positions 4399-4435]
ACCCTATCTCGGTCTATTCTTTTGATTTATAAGGGATTTTGCCGATTTCGGCCTATTGGTTAAAAAATGA
GCTGATTTAACAAAAATTTAACGCGAATTTTAACAAAATATTAACGCTTACAATTTGCCATTCGCCATTC
AGGCTGCGCAACTGTTGGGAAGGGCGATCGGTGCGGGCCTCTTCGCTATTACGCCAGCCCAAGCTACCAT
GATAAGTAAGTAATATTAAGGTACGGGAGGTACTTGGAGCGGCCGCAATAAAATATCTTTATTTTCATTA
CATCTGTGTGTTGGTTTTTTGTGTGAATCGATAGTACTAACATACGCTCTCCATCAAAACAAAACGAAAC
AAAACAAACTAGCAAAATAGGCTGTCCCCAGTGCAAGTGCAGGTGCCAGAACATTTCTCTATCGATAGGT
ACCGATTAGTGAACGGATCTCGACGGTATCGATCACGAGACTAGCCTCGAGCGGCCGCCCCCTTCACC
Features (pLannotate 1.2.2; 16 found; start..end, strand, type, name):
      1..241     +  promoter       U6 promoter: RNA polymerase III promoter for human U6 snRNA
    271..346     +  misc_RNA       gRNA scaffold: guide RNA scaffold for the Streptococcus pyogenes CRISPR/Cas9 system
    398..515     +  misc_feature   cPPT/CTS: central polypurine tract and central termination sequence of HIV-1
    564..1074    +  promoter       hPGK promoter: human phosphoglycerate kinase 1 promoter
   1089..1796    +  CDS            mCherry: mCherry is a basic (constitutively fluorescent) red fluorescent protein published in 2004, derived from Discosoma sp.. It is reported to be a very rapidly-maturing monomer with low acid sensitivity.
   1816..1899    +  CDS            large T antigen (fragment): large T antigen from SV40 (simian virus 40)
   1922..2043    +  polyA_signal   SV40 poly(A) signal: SV40 polyadenylation signal
   2044..2175    +  CDS            TcR (fragment): tetracycline efflux protein; tet; confers resistance to tetracycline
   2355..2943    -  rep_origin     ori: high-copy-number ColE1/pMB1/pBR322/pUC origin of replication
   3114..3974    -  CDS            AmpR: β-lactamase; bla; confers resistance to ampicillin, carbenicillin, and related antibiotics
   3975..4079    -  promoter       AmpR promoter: bla
   4106..4534    +  rep_origin     f1 ori (sequence partly withheld): f1 bacteriophage origin of replication; arrow indicates direction of (+) strand synthesis
   4566..4633    -  CDS            lacZα (fragment): LacZα fragment of β-galactosidase; lacZ fragment
   4692..4740    +  polyA_signal   poly(A) signal: synthetic polyadenylation signal
   4754..4845    +  misc_feature   pause site: RNA polymerase II transcriptional pause signal from the human α2 globin gene
   4858..4874    +  CDS            Rev (fragment): human immunodeficiency virus 1 (HIV-1) Rev protein; rev; enhances nuclear export of unspliced and incompletely spliced viral mRNAs
