[The description below was written by a language model from this plasmid's Addgene catalogue record and pLannotate feature annotations shown in this document.]
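Description:
pGL3-U6-sgRNA_VEGFA-mcherry is a 4.9 kb mammalian expression plasmid that delivers a Streptococcus pyogenes Cas9 single guide RNA directed against the human VEGFA gene. It derives from the pGL3-U6-sgRNA-EGFP backbone, although the annotated sequence carries mCherry rather than EGFP as the reporter, consistent with the plasmid name. In bacteria it is maintained at high copy through a ColE1/pUC-type origin and selected with ampicillin via the β-lactamase gene and its native promoter. An f1 origin is also present. A synthetic poly(A) signal and an RNA polymerase II pause site lie upstream of the U6 cassette, an arrangement that limits read-through transcription from the backbone.

The functional payload consists of two independent units. A human U6 RNA polymerase III promoter drives the guide, with the VEGFA-specific spacer occupying the short gap between the promoter and the annotated S. pyogenes gRNA scaffold. Downstream, a human PGK promoter expresses mCherry, terminated by an SV40 polyadenylation signal, so that transfected cells can be identified or sorted by red fluorescence. A cPPT/CTS element sits between the two cassettes, but no LTRs or packaging signal are annotated, so the plasmid appears suited to transfection rather than lentiviral production. The short large T antigen, TcR, lacZα and Rev fragments are most likely cloning remnants or annotation matches, not functional genes.

According to the record, this sgRNA is meant to be used alongside a pegRNA targeting VEGFA in prime editing experiments. That pairing is consistent with a second-strand nicking guide, although the record does not state this role explicitly. The Cas9-derived editor and the pegRNA must be supplied from other constructs. The cloning sites used to insert the spacer are not recorded.
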