Addgene plasmid #159790: pGL3-U6-sgRNA_VEGFA-mcherry
Purpose: S. pyogenes sgRNA collocated with pegRNA targeting human VEGFA gene
Depositing lab: Xiaolong Wang. Depositing organization: Northwest Agriculture and Forestry University. Publication: Efficient generation of mouse models with the prime editing system. Liu Y, Li X, He S, Huang S, Li C, Chen Y, Liu Z, Huang X, Wang X. Cell Discov. 2020 Apr 28;6:27. doi: 10.1038/s41421-020-0165-z. eCollection 2020. PubMed 32351707.
Backbone
  Vector backbone: pGL3-U6-sgRNA-EGFP
  Vector type: Mammalian Expression
Growth in bacteria
  Bacterial resistance: Ampicillin, 100 μg/mL
  Growth temperature: 37°C
  Growth strain: DH5alpha
  Copy number: High Copy
Gene/Insert
  Gene/Insert name: spacer of sgRNA targeting VEGFA gene
  Species: H. sapiens (human)
  Entrez Gene: VEGFA (a.k.a. L-VEGF, MVCD1, VEGF, VPF)
  Cloning method: Restriction Enzyme; 5′ cloning site Unknown (unknown if destroyed); 3′ cloning site Unknown (unknown if destroyed)
Terms and licenses: Academic/Nonprofit Terms; Industry Terms: Not Available to Industry
How to cite: pGL3-U6-sgRNA_VEGFA-mcherry was a gift from Xiaolong Wang (Addgene plasmid # 159790 ; http://n2t.net/addgene:159790 ; RRID:Addgene_159790)
